>Addgene plasmid #201354 | L_NES 47kDa | addgene full sequence | sequence record 399107 | Addgene NGS Result
CCCATATATGGAGTTCCGCGTTACATAACTTACGGTAAATGGCCCGCCTGGCTGACCGCCCAACGACCCC
CGCCCATTGACGTCAATAATGACGTATGTTCCCATAGTAACGCCAATAGGGACTTTCCATTGACGTCAAT
GGGTGGAGTATTTACGGTAAACTGCCCACTTGGCAGTACATCAAGTGTATCATATGCCAAGTACGCCCCC
TATTGACGTCAATGACGGTAAATGGCCCGCCTGGCATTATGCCCAGTACATGACCTTATGGGACTTTCCT
ACTTGGCAGTACATCTACGTATTAGTCATCGCTATTACCATGGTGATGCGGTTTTGGCAGTACATCAATG
GGCGTGGATAGCGGTTTGACTCACGGGGATTTCCAAGTCTCCACCCCATTGACGTCAATGGGAGTTTGTT
TTGGCACCAAAATCAACGGGACTTTCCAAAATGTCGTAACAACTCCGCCCCATTGACGCAAATGGGCGGT
AGGCGTGTACGGTGGGAGGTCTATATAAGCAGAGCTGGTTTAGTGAACCGTCAGATCCGCTAGCGCTACC
GGTCGCCACCATGCTTTATCCTGAGAGACTTAGAAGAATTCTTACTGGAGGCGGGGGCAGCGTGAGCAAG
GGCGAGGAGCTGTTCACCGGGGTGGTGCCCATCCTGGTCGAGCTGGACGGCGACGTAAACGGCCACAAGT
TCAGCGTGTCCGGCGAGGGCGAGGGCGATGCCACCTACGGCAAGCTGACCCTGAAGTTCATCTGCACCAC
CGGCAAGCTGCCCGTGCCCTGGCCCACCCTCGTGACCACCCTGACCTACGGCGTGCAGTGCTTCAGCCGC
TACCCCGACCACATGAAGCAGCACGACTTCTTCAAGTCCGCCATGCCCGAAGGCTACGTCCAGGAGCGCA
CCATCTTCTTCAAGGACGACGGCAACTACAAGACCCGCGCCGAGGTGAAGTTCGAGGGCGACACCCTGGT
GAACCGCATCGAGCTGAAGGGCATCGACTTCAAGGAGGACGGCAACATCCTGGGGCACAAGCTGGAGTAC
AACTACAACAGCCACAACGTCTATATCATGGCCGACAAGCAGAAGAACGGCATCAAGGTGAACTTCAAGA
TCCGCCACAACATCGAGGACGGCAGCGTGCAGCTCGCCGACCACTACCAGCAGAACACCCCCATCGGCGA
CGGCCCCGTGCTGCTGCCCGACAACCACTACCTGAGCACCCAGTCCGCCCTGAGCAAAGACCCCAACGAG
AAGCGCGATCACATGGTCCTGCTGGAGTTCGTGACCGCCGCCGGGATCACTCTCGGCATGGACGAGCTGT
ACAAGAAGCTTGCTCAACAAAATGCTTTTTATCAAGTCTTAAATATGCCTAACTTAAATGCTGATCAACG
CAATGGTTTTATCCAAAGCCTTAAAGATGATCCAAGCCAAAGTGCTAACGTTTTAGGTGAAGCTCAAAAA
CTTAATGACTCTCAAGCTCCAAAAGCTGATGCGCAACAAAATAACTTCAACAAAGATCAACAAAGCGCCT
TCTATGAAATCTTGAACATGCCTAACTTAAACGAAGCGCAACGTAACGGCTTCATTCAAAGTCTTAAAGA
CGACCCAAGCCAAAGCACTAACGTTTTAGGTGAAGCTAAAAAATTAAACGAATCTCAAGCACCGAAAGCT
GATAACAATTTCAACAAAGAACAACAAAATGCTTTCTATGAAATCTTGAATATGCCTAACTTAAACGAAG
AACAACGCAATGGTTTCATCCAAAGCTTAAAAGATGACCCAAGCCAAAGTGCTAACCTATTGTCAGAAGC
TAAAAAGTTAAATGAATCTCAAGCACCGAAATAACTCGAGCACCACCACCACCACCACTGAGATCCGGCT
GCTAACAAAGCCCGAAAGGAAGCTGAGTTGGCTGCTGCCACCGCTGAGCAATAACTAGCATAACCCCTTG
GGGCCTCTAAACGGGTCTTGAGGGGTTTTTTGCTGAAAGGAGGAACTATATCCGGATGTGGTTTGTCCAA
ACTCATCAATGTATCTTAACGCGTAAATTGTAAGCGTTAATATTTTGTTAAAATTCGCGTTAAATTTTTG
TTAAATCAGCTCATTTTTTAACCAATAGGCCGAAATCGGCAAAATCCCTTATAAATCAAAAGAATAGACC
GAGATAGGGT
[37 nt withheld, positions 2181-2217]
AAAGAACGTGGACTCCAACGTCAAAGG
[49 nt withheld, positions 2245-2293]
T
[91 nt withheld, positions 2295-2385]
G
[124 nt withheld, positions 2387-2510]
CAGGTGGCACTTTTCGGGGAAATGTGCGCGGAACCCCTATTTGTTTATTTTTCTAAATACATTCAAATAT
GTATCCGCTCATGAGACAATAACCCTGATAAATGCTTCAATAATATTGAAAAAGGAAGAGTCCTGAGGCG
GAAAGAACCAGCTGTGGAATGTGTGTCAGTTAGGGTGTGGAAAGTCCCCAGGCTCCCCAGCAGGCAGAAG
TATGCAAAGCATGCATCTCAATTAGTCAGCAACCAGGTGTGGAAAGTCCCCAGGCTCCCCAGCAGGCAGA
AGTATGCAAAGCATGCATCTCAATTAGTCAGCAACCATAGTCCCGCCCCTAACTCCGCCCATCCCGCCCC
TAACTCCGCCCAGTTCCGCCCATTCTCCGCCCCATGGCTGACTAATTTTTTTTATTTATGCAGAGGCCGA
GGCCGCCTCGGCCTCTGAGCTATTCCAGAAGTAGTGAGGAGGCTTTTTTGGAGGCCTAGGCTTTTGCAAA
GATCGATCAAGAGACAGGATGAGGATCGTTTCGCATGATTGAACAAGATGGATTGCACGCAGGTTCTCCG
GCCGCTTGGGTGGAGAGGCTATTCGGCTATGACTGGGCACAACAGACAATCGGCTGCTCTGATGCCGCCG
TGTTCCGGCTGTCAGCGCAGGGGCGCCCGGTTCTTTTTGTCAAGACCGACCTGTCCGGTGCCCTGAATGA
ACTGCAAGACGAGGCAGCGCGGCTATCGTGGCTGGCCACGACGGGCGTTCCTTGCGCAGCTGTGCTCGAC
GTTGTCACTGAAGCGGGAAGGGACTGGCTGCTATTGGGCGAAGTGCCGGGGCAGGATCTCCTGTCATCTC
ACCTTGCTCCTGCCGAGAAAGTATCCATCATGGCTGATGCAATGCGGCGGCTGCATACGCTTGATCCGGC
TACCTGCCCATTCGACCACCAAGCGAAACATCGCATCGAGCGAGCACGTACTCGGATGGAAGCCGGTCTT
GTCGATCAGGATGATCTGGACGAAGAGCATCAGGGGCTCGCGCCAGCCGAACTGTTCGCCAGGCTCAAGG
CGAGCATGCCCGACGGCGAGGATCTCGTCGTGACCCATGGCGATGCCTGCTTGCCGAATATCATGGTGGA
AAATGGCCGCTTTTCTGGATTCATCGACTGTGGCCGGCTGGGTGTGGCGGACCGCTATCAGGACATAGCG
TTGGCTACCCGTGATATTGCTGAAGAGCTTGGCGGCGAATGGGCTGACCGCTTCCTCGTGCTTTACGGTA
TCGCCGCTCCCGATTCGCAGCGCATCGCCTTCTATCGCCTTCTTGACGAGTTCTTCTGAGCGGGACTCTG
GGGTTCGAAATGACCGACCAAGCGACGCCCAACCTGCCATCACGAGATTTCGATTCCACCGCCGCCTTCT
ATGAAAGGTTGGGCTTCGGAATCGTTTTCCGGGACGCCGGCTGGATGATCCTCCAGCGCGGGGATCTCAT
GCTGGAGTTCTTCGCCCACCCTAGGGGGAGGCTAACTGAAACACGGAAGGAGACAATACCGGAAGGAACC
CGCGCTATGACGGCAATAAAAAGACAGAATAAAACGCACGGTGTTGGGTCGTTTGTTCATAAACGCGGGG
TTCGGTCCCAGGGCTGGCACTCTGTCGATACCCCACCGAGACCCCATTGGGGCCAATACGCCCGCGTTTC
TTCCTTTTCCCCACCCCACCCCCCAAGTTCGGGTGAAGGCCCAGGGCTCGCAGCCAACGTCGGGGCGGCA
GGCCCTGCCATAGCCTCAGGTTACTCATATATACTTTAGATTGATTTAAAACTTCATTTTTAATTTAAAA
GGATCTAGGTGAAGATCCTTTTTGATAATCTCATGACCAAAATCCCTTAACGTGAGTTTTCGTTCCACTG
AGCGTCAGACCCCGTAGAAAAGATCAAAGGATCTTCTTGAGATCCTTTTTTTCTGCGCGTAATCTGCTGC
TTGCAAACAAAAAAACCACCGCTACCAGCGGTGGTTTGTTTGCCGGATCAAGAGCTACCAACTCTTTTTC
CGAAGGTAACTGGCTTCAGCAGAGCGCAGATACCAAATACTGTTCTTCTAGTGTAGCCGTAGTTAGGCCA
CCACTTCAAGAACTCTGTAGCACCGCCTACATACCTCGCTCTGCTAATCCTGTTACCAGTGGCTGCTGCC
AGTGGCGATAAGTCGTGTCTTACCGGGTTGGACTCAAGACGATAGTTACCGGATAAGGCGCAGCGGTCGG
GCTGAACGGGGGGTTCGTGCACACAGCCCAGCTTGGAGCGAACGACCTACACCGAACTGAGATACCTACA
GCGTGAGCTATGAGAAAGCGCCACGCTTCCCGAAGGGAGAAAGGCGGACAGGTATCCGGTAAGCGGCAGG
GTCGGAACAGGAGAGCGCACGAGGGAGCTTCCAGGGGGAAACGCCTGGTATCTTTATAGTCCTGTCGGGT
TTCGCCACCTCTGACTTGAGCGTCGATTTTTGTGATGCTCGTCAGGGGGGCGGAGCCTATGGAAAAACGC
CAGCAACGCGGCCTTTTTACGGTTCCTGGCCTTTTGCTGGCCTTTTGCTCACATGTTCTTTCCTGCGTTA
TCCCCTGATTCTGTGGATAACCGTATTACCGCCATGCATTAGTTATTAATAGTAATCAATTACGGGGTCA
TTAGTTCATAG
Features (pLannotate 1.2.2; 15 found; start..end, strand, type, name):
     19..322     +  enhancer       CMV enhancer: human cytomegalovirus immediate early enhancer
    323..526     +  promoter       CMV promoter: human cytomegalovirus (CMV) immediate early promoter
    622..1335    +  CDS            EGFP: EGFP is a basic (constitutively fluorescent) green fluorescent protein published in 1996, derived from Aequorea victoria. It is reported to be a rapidly-maturing weak dimer with moderate acid sensitivity.
   1291..1923    +  CDS            spa (fragment): SPA_STAAM - Experimental evidence at protein level: Swiss-Prot protein existence level 1. Plays a role in the inhibition of the host innate and adaptive immune responses. Possesses five immunoglobulin-binding domains that capture both the fragment crystallizable region (Fc region) and the Fab region (part of Ig that identifies antigen) of immunoglobulins (By similarity). In turn, Staphylococcus aureus is protected from phagocytic killing via inhibition of Ig Fc region. In addition, the host elicited B-cell response is prevented due to a decrease of antibody-secreting cell proliferation that en
   1945..1992    +  terminator     T7 terminator: transcription terminator for bacteriophage T7 RNA polymerase
   2017..2048    +  polyA_signal   SV40 poly(A) signal (fragment): SV40 polyadenylation signal
   2082..2510    -  rep_origin     f1 ori (sequence partly withheld): f1 bacteriophage origin of replication; arrow indicates direction of (+) strand synthesis
   2537..2641    +  promoter       AmpR promoter: bla
   2643..3000    +  promoter       SV40 promoter: SV40 enhancer and early promoter
   3035..3829    +  CDS            NeoR/KanR: aminoglycoside phosphotransferase from Tn5; aph(3')-II (or nptII); confers resistance to neomycin, kanamycin, and G418 (Geneticin®)
   3850..4002    +  CDS            ble (fragment): BLE_KLEPN - Experimental evidence at protein level: Swiss-Prot protein existence level 1. Binding protein with a strong affinity to the bleomycin family of antibiotics. Binds to CL990; an antimitotic-antibiotic compound. From Klebsiella pneumoniae.
   4061..4108    +  polyA_signal   HSV TK poly(A) signal: herpes simplex virus thymidine kinase polyadenylation signal (Cole and Stacy, 1985)
   4199..4215    -  polyA_signal   bGH poly(A) signal (fragment): bovine growth hormone polyadenylation signal
   4437..5025    +  rep_origin     ori: high-copy-number ColE1/pMB1/pBR322/pUC origin of replication
   5140..5181    +  enhancer       CMV enhancer (fragment): human cytomegalovirus immediate early enhancer
