[The description below was written by a language model from this plasmid's Addgene catalogue record and pLannotate feature annotations shown in this document.]
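Description:
L_NES 47kDa is a mammalian expression plasmid built on the pEGFP-C3 backbone that encodes a synthetic fluorescent probe for studying nucleocytoplasmic transport. It is propagated in E. coli from a high-copy ColE1/pUC-type origin and selected with kanamycin. The NeoR/KanR (Tn5 aminoglycoside phosphotransferase) gene sits behind both a bacterial bla promoter and the SV40 enhancer/early promoter and is followed by the HSV TK polyadenylation signal, so the same marker can also give G418 resistance in mammalian cells. An f1 origin is present as well. Short annotated fragments of a ble gene, a bGH poly(A) signal and a T7 terminator appear to be backbone or cloning remnants rather than functional parts of the design.

The payload, named Adeno_NES-EGFP-3PrA, is driven by the human CMV immediate early enhancer and promoter and terminated by an SV40 poly(A) signal, of which only a fragment is annotated. The feature table shows an EGFP coding sequence followed directly by a fragment of Staphylococcus aureus protein A (spa), consistent with the three protein A domain repeats implied by "3PrA". The nuclear export signal implied by the name is not separately annotated; from the insert name it would lie upstream of EGFP, in the unannotated stretch between the promoter and the EGFP coding sequence. The name also suggests a total probe size of about 47 kDa, with the protein A repeats presumably acting as inert bulk to set molecular weight, and the "L" may denote a particular signal strength class, though the record does not define it. When expressed in cells, the nuclear versus cytoplasmic distribution of the green fluorescence reports on export-driven and passive transport across the nuclear envelope, in the context of work on how mechanical force applied to the nucleus affects such transport.
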