Addgene plasmid #201354: L_NES 47kDa
Purpose: Nucleocytoplasmic transport probe
Depositing lab: Pere Roca-Cusachs. Depositing organization: Institut de Bioenginyeria de Catalunya (IBEC). Publication: Mechanical force application to the nucleus regulates nucleocytoplasmic transport. Andreu I, Granero-Moya I, Chahare NR, Clein K, Molina-Jordan M, Beedle AEM, Elosegui-Artola A, Abenza JF, Rossetti L, Trepat X, Raveh B, Roca-Cusachs P. Nat Cell Biol. 2022 Jun;24(6):896-905. doi: 10.1038/s41556-022-00927-7. Epub 2022 Jun 9. PubMed 35681009.
Backbone
  Vector backbone: pEGFP-C3
  Vector type: Mammalian Expression
Growth in bacteria
  Bacterial resistance: Kanamycin, 50 μg/mL
  Growth temperature: 37°C
  Growth strain: DH5alpha
  Copy number: High Copy
Gene/Insert
  Gene/Insert name: Adeno_NES-EGFP-3PrA
  Species: Synthetic
  Cloning method: Ligation Independent Cloning
Terms and licenses: Academic/Nonprofit Terms; Industry Terms: Not Available to Industry
Depositor comments: Internal lab code: IG049/P302
How to cite: L_NES 47kDa was a gift from Pere Roca-Cusachs (Addgene plasmid # 201354 ; http://n2t.net/addgene:201354 ; RRID:Addgene_201354)
